Addgene plasmid #205179: pGEMHE-RnCENP-O-GFP
Purpose: Expresses rat CENP-O C-term tagged with GFP under T7 promoter - designed for in vitro transcription
Depositing lab: Michael Lampson. Depositing organization: University of Pennsylvania. Publication: FREEDA: An automated computational pipeline guides experimental testing of protein innovation. Dudka D, Akins RB, Lampson MA. J Cell Biol. 2023 Sep 4;222(9):e202212084. doi: 10.1083/jcb.202212084. Epub 2023 Jun 26. PubMed 37358475.
Backbone
  Vector backbone: pGEMHE
  Backbone size w/o insert (bp): 3043
  Total vector size (bp): 4675
  Vector type: Mammalian Expression ; In vitro transcription
Growth in bacteria
  Bacterial resistance: Ampicillin, 100 μg/mL
  Growth temperature: 37°C
  Growth strain: DH5alpha
  Copy number: High Copy
Gene/Insert
  Gene/Insert name: CENP-O
  Species: R. norvegicus (rat)
  Insert size (bp): 1632
  Mutation: Wild type rat CENP-O
  GenBank ID: NC_051341.1 (rat)
  Entrez Gene: Cenpo
  Promoter: T7
  Tag / fusion protein: 5 glycines linker followed by GFP (C terminal on insert)
  Cloning method: Ligation Independent Cloning
  Sequencing primers: 5′ CCTCTTCGCTATTACGCCAG
Terms and licenses: Academic/Nonprofit Terms; Industry Terms: Not Available to Industry
How to cite: pGEMHE-RnCENP-O-GFP was a gift from Michael Lampson (Addgene plasmid # 205179 ; http://n2t.net/addgene:205179 ; RRID:Addgene_205179)
