[The description below was written by a language model from this plasmid's Addgene catalogue record and pLannotate feature annotations shown in this document.]
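Description:
pGEMHE-RnCENP-O-GFP is an in vitro transcription vector built on the pGEMHE backbone, carrying wild-type rat (Rattus norvegicus) CENP-O fused at its C terminus to GFP through a five-glycine linker. It is propagated in E. coli as a high-copy plasmid through a ColE1/pUC-type origin and selected with ampicillin via the β-lactamase gene and its native promoter. Remnants of the pGEM/pUC lineage, including fragments of lacZα, the lac promoter and operator, and short pieces of rop, bom and lacI, are detected in the backbone but play no role in the payload.

The expression cassette is organised for synthesis of translatable mRNA. A bacteriophage T7 promoter drives transcription through the Xenopus laevis β-globin 5′ UTR, which acts as a translational enhancer, then the CENP-O–GFP open reading frame, followed by the Xenopus β-globin 3′ UTR. An SP6 promoter lies downstream in the opposite orientation. The globin UTRs are the characteristic pGEMHE feature that stabilises the resulting RNA and promotes its efficient translation once it is introduced into cells. The automated annotation labels the insert by similarity to human CENPO and calls the fluorescent protein EBFP. These reflect homology matches, whereas the catalogue entry specifies the rat gene and GFP. The sequenced record is also slightly shorter than the stated total vector size.

CENP-O is a component of the constitutive centromere-associated protein network involved in kinetochore assembly and chromosome segregation. According to the record, the plasmid serves as a T7 template for in vitro transcription of the tagged protein's mRNA, and it comes from a study that used a computational pipeline to guide experimental testing of protein evolution. The GFP tag would allow the localisation of the rat protein to be visualised.
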