Features (pLannotate 1.2.2; 17 found; start..end, strand, type, name):
     38..73      +  CDS            rop (fragment): Rop protein, which maintains plasmids at low copy number; rop
    175..274     +  misc_feature   bom (fragment): basis of mobility region from pBR322
    280..437     -  CDS            lacZα (fragment): LacZα fragment of β-galactosidase; lacZ fragment
    440..458     +  promoter       T7 promoter: promoter for bacteriophage T7 RNA polymerase
    466..483     +  misc_feature   MCS (fragment): pUC18/19 multiple cloning site
    490..532     +  5'UTR          Xenopus globin 5'-UTR: translational enhancer from the 5'-UTR of the major beta-globin gene of Xenopus laevis
    555..1451    +  CDS            CENPO: CENPO_HUMAN - Also known as ICEN36, MCM21R. Experimental evidence at protein level: Swiss-Prot protein existence level 1. Component of the CENPA-CAD (nucleosome distal) complex, a complex recruited to centromeres which is involved in assembly of kinetochore proteins, mitotic progression and chromosome segregation. May be involved in incorporation of newly synthesized CENPA into centromeres via its interaction with the CENPA-NAC complex. Modulates the kinetochore-bound levels of NDC80 complex. From Homo sapiens (Human).
   1473..2189    +  CDS            EBFP: enhanced blue variant of GFP mammalian codon-optimized
   2201..2326    +  3'UTR          Xenopus globin 3'-UTR: 3'-UTR of the major beta-globin gene of Xenopus laevis
   2431..2449    -  promoter       SP6 promoter: promoter for bacteriophage SP6 RNA polymerase
   2491..2507    -  protein_bind   lac operator: The lac repressor binds to the lac operator to inhibit transcription in E. coli. This inhibition can be relieved by adding lactose or isopropyl-β-D-thiogalactopyranoside (IPTG). lac repressor encoded by lacI
   2515..2545    -  promoter       lac promoter: promoter for the E. coli lac operon
   2560..2581    -  protein_bind   CAP binding site: CAP binding activates transcription in the presence of cAMP. E. coli catabolite activator protein
   2594..2686    -  CDS            lacI (fragment): lac repressor; lacI; The lac repressor binds to the lac operator to inhibit transcription in E. coli. This inhibition can be relieved by adding lactose or isopropyl-β-D-thiogalactopyranoside (IPTG).
   2869..3457    -  rep_origin     ori: high-copy-number ColE1/pMB1/pBR322/pUC origin of replication
   3628..4488    -  CDS            AmpR: β-lactamase; bla; confers resistance to ampicillin, carbenicillin, and related antibiotics
   4489..4593    -  promoter       AmpR promoter: bla
>Addgene plasmid #205179 | pGEMHE-RnCENP-O-GFP | addgene full sequence | sequence record 409759 | Addgene NGS Result
AACCTATAAAAATAGGCGTATCACGAGGCCCTTTCGTCTCGCGCGTTTCGGTGATGACGGTGAAAACCTC
TGACACATGCAGCTCCCGGAGACGGTCACAGCTTGTCTGTAAGCGGATGCCGGGAGCAGACAAGCCCGTC
AGGGCGCGTCAGCGGGTGTTGGCGGGTGTCGGGGCTGGCTTAACTATGCGGCATCAGAGCAGATTGTACT
GAGAGTGCACCATATGCGGTGTGAAATACCGCACAGATGCGTAAGGAGAAAATACCGCATCAGGCGCCAT
TCGCCATTCAGGCTGCGCAACTGTTGGGAAGGGCGATCGGTGCGGGCCTCTTCGCTATTACGCCAGCTGG
CGAAAGGGGGATGTGCTGCAAGGCGATTAAGTTGGGTAACGCCAGGGTTTTCCCAGTCACGACGTTGTAA
AACGACGGCCAGTGAATTGTAATACGACTCACTATAGGGCGAATTAATTCGAGCTCGGTACCCAGCTTGC
TTGTTCTTTTTGCAGAAGCTCAGAATAAACGCTCAACTTTGGCAGATCAATTCCCCGGTGCTAGATGGAA
TCTGCAAATTCTTTGTGTCCAGGCACAGAGTGTAAAGGAGGTGTTTTAGCTCACCTGGAAAGACTAGAGG
CTCAAATGAACAGATCGAATAGAAAGTCTGAAGAACCAACAGTTCGTGAAAAGGAAAGTTCTCTTAGAAC
CAAGATTCGAGAACTGCAGCAACAGCGAGATAGGCTGAGGGTGGAAGTGAAGCAGTGGCGAGCCAGAGTT
AAAGAATCTTCTGCCAAAGAAGACTCAAGCAAAACCACGCTTAGTGAACAGGAAGTTCTGGAAAAGCAGT
GGAGAAACCTGAAAGCCATTCTGCAGGCATATCGATTTACAGGGCTCAGCGGGAAGTTGACCAACCGTAG
AGTCTGTGTGTACATCAGCACCGCCTTTGAGGGGAACCTACTAGATTCCTACTTTGTGGACCTCGCCATA
GAGAAACCACTCCGGATTCATCACCATTCCATCCCAGCCTTCATCCCTCTGGAAAAGATAGCCACAGCAT
ACCTACAGACTGACGTTCAGCGCCTCCTGTTTAGTCTCTCGGAGTACCTAAATGCCTACGTGGGAAGGAA
GTATCAGGCAGACCAACTTGAGAGTGACTTCTGCGCTTTCCTCACGGGACCTTTGCAGAGAAGCGCCCTG
TGCAACTTGCTGTCATTCACCTATAAAGTGGAACACGGGACCCAGGCCTTCTCCTTTAGTGCCAGGTTGC
TGTATGAGGACCTCACAGCAGCTCTTCCCACAGGAGTCACTGTGACAAGGCCAGCAGGTGTGGAAGCATC
GTCCCCTCATTGGGAAGAGCACAGAGCATCCCATGAAATGCTCTTCCGTACCAAGACCCTGCACCAGGCG
TTTGCTTCATTTTCCAAAGAGACAGAAATGCTGCATTTGAACCTGGTCTCCCCGGTCGGTGGCGGAGGTG
GCGTGAGCAAGGGCGAGGAGCTGTTCACCGGGGTGGTGCCCATCCTGGTCGAGCTGGACGGCGACGTAAA
CGGCCACAAGTTCAGCGTGTCCGGCGAGGGCGAGGGCGATGCCACCTACGGCAAGCTGACCCTGAAGTTC
ATCTGCACCACCGGCAAGCTGCCCGTGCCCTGGCCCACCCTCGTGACCACCCTGACCTACGGCGTGCAGT
GCTTCAGCCGCTACCCCGACCACATGAAGCAGCACGACTTCTTCAAGTCCGCCATGCCCGAAGGCTACGT
CCAGGAGCGCACCATCTTCTTCAAGGACGACGGCAACTACAAGACCCGCGCCGAGGTGAAGTTCGAGGGC
GACACCCTGGTGAACCGCATCGAGCTGAAGGGCATCGACTTCAAGGAGGACGGCAACATCCTGGGGCACA
AGCTGGAGTACAACTACAACAGCCACAACGTCTATATCATGGCCGACAAGCAGAAGAACGGCATCAAGGT
GAACTTCAAGATCCGCCACAACATCGAGGACGGCAGCGTGCAGCTCGCCGACCACTACCAGCAGAACACC
CCCATCGGCGACGGCCCCGTGCTGCTGCCCGACAACCACTACCTGAGCACCCAGTCCGCCCTGAGCAAAG
ACCCCAACGAGAAGCGCGATCACATGGTCCTGCTGGAGTTCGTGACCGCCGCCGGGATCACTCTCGGCAT
GGACGAGCTGTACAAGTGAGGTTACCACTAAACCAGCCTCAAGAACACCCGAATGGAGTCTCTAAGCTAC
ATAATACCAACTTACACTTTACAAAATGTTGTCCCCCAAAATGTAGCCATTCGTATCTGCTCCTAATAAA
AAGAAAGTTTCTTCACATTCTAAAAAAAAAAAAAAAAAAAAAAAAAAAAAAAAAAMCCCCCCCCCCCCCC
CCTGCAGGCGCGCCGCCGGCGATTTAAATTAATTAATCTAGCTTGAGTATTCTATAGTGTCACCTAAATA
GCTTGGCGTAATCATGGTCATAGCTGTTTCCTGTGTGAAATTGTTATCCGCTCACAATTCCACACAACAT
ACGAGCCGGAAGCATAAAGTGTAAAGCCTGGGGTGCCTAATGAGTGAGCTAACTCACATTAATTGCGTTG
CGCTCACTGCCCGCTTTCCAGTCGGGAAACCTGTCGTGCCAGCTGCATTAATGAATCGGCCAACGCGCGG
GGAGAGGCGGTTTGCGTATTGGGCGCTCTTCCGCTTCCTCGCTCACTGACTCGCTGCGCTCGGTCGTTCG
GCTGCGGCGAGCGGTATCAGCTCACTCAAAGGCGGTAATACGGTTATCCACAGAATCAGGGGATAACGCA
GGAAAGAACATGTGAGCAAAAGGCCAGCAAAAGGCCAGGAACCGTAAAAAGGCCGCGTTGCTGGCGTTTT
TCCATAGGCTCCGCCCCCCTGACGAGCATCACAAAAATCGACGCTCAAGTCAGAGGTGGCGAAACCCGAC
AGGACTATAAAGATACCAGGCGTTTCCCCCTGGAAGCTCCCTCGTGCGCTCTCCTGTTCCGACCCTGCCG
CTTACCGGATACCTGTCCGCCTTTCTCCCTTCGGGAAGCGTGGCGCTTTCTCATAGCTCACGCTGTAGGT
ATCTCAGTTCGGTGTAGGTCGTTCGCTCCAAGCTGGGCTGTGTGCACGAACCCCCCGTTCAGCCCGACCG
CTGCGCCTTATCCGGTAACTATCGTCTTGAGTCCAACCCGGTAAGACACGACTTATCGCCACTGGCAGCA
GCCACTGGTAACAGGATTAGCAGAGCGAGGTATGTAGGCGGTGCTACAGAGTTCTTGAAGTGGTGGCCTA
ACTACGGCTACACTAGAAGAACAGTATTTGGTATCTGCGCTCTGCTGAAGCCAGTTACCTTCGGAAAAAG
AGTTGGTAGCTCTTGATCCGGCAAACAAACCACCGCTGGTAGCGGTGGTTTTTTTGTTTGCAAGCAGCAG
ATTACGCGCAGAAAAAAAGGATCTCAAGAAGATCCTTTGATCTTTTCTACGGGGTCTGACGCTCAGTGGA
ACGAAAACTCACGTTAAGGGATTTTGGTCATGAGATTATCAAAAAGGATCTTCACCTAGATCCTTTTAAA
TTAAAAATGAAGTTTTAAATCAATCTAAAGTATATATGAGTAAACTTGGTCTGACAGTTACCAATGCTTA
ATCAGTGAGGCACCTATCTCAGCGATCTGTCTATTTCGTTCATCCATAGTTGCCTGACTCCCCGTCGTGT
AGATAACTACGATACGGGAGGGCTTACCATCTGGCCCCAGTGCTGCAATGATACCGCGAGACCCACGCTC
ACCGGCTCCAGATTTATCAGCAATAAACCAGCCAGCCGGAAGGGCCGAGCGCAGAAGTGGTCCTGCAACT
TTATCCGCCTCCATCCAGTCTATTAATTGTTGCCGGGAAGCTAGAGTAAGTAGTTCGCCAGTTAATAGTT
TGCGCAACGTTGTTGCCATTGCTACAGGCATCGTGGTGTCACGCTCGTCGTTTGGTATGGCTTCATTCAG
CTCCGGTTCCCAACGATCAAGGCGAGTTACATGATCCCCCATGTTGTGCAAAAAAGCGGTTAGCTCCTTC
GGTCCTCCGATCGTTGTCAGAAGTAAGTTGGCCGCAGTGTTATCACTCATGGTTATGGCAGCACTGCATA
ATTCTCTTACTGTCATGCCATCCGTAAGATGCTTTTCTGTGACTGGTGAGTACTCAACCAAGTCATTCTG
AGAATAGTGTATGCGGCGACCGAGTTGCTCTTGCCCGGCGTCAATACGGGATAATACCGCGCCACATAGC
AGAACTTTAAAAGTGCTCATCATTGGAAAACGTTCTTCGGGGCGAAAACTCTCAAGGATCTTACCGCTGT
TGAGATCCAGTTCGATGTAACCCACTCGTGCACCCAACTGATCTTCAGCATCTTTTACTTTCACCAGCGT
TTCTGGGTGAGCAAAAACAGGAAGGCAAAATGCCGCAAAAAAGGGAATAAGGGCGACACGGAAATGTTGA
ATACTCATACTCTTCCTTTTTCAATATTATTGAAGCATTTATCAGGGTTATTGTCTCATGAGCGGATACA
TATTTGAATGTATTTAGAAAAATAAACAAATAGGGGTTCCGCGCACATTTCCCCGAAAAGTGCCACCTGA
CGTCTAAGAAACCATTATTATCATGACATT
